>Addgene plasmid #234901 | pVO-SFT | addgene full sequence | sequence record 498574 | Addgene NGS Result
AATTCGAGCTCATTCGAGCTCCAGAACGATCTCAGTTAGGTCATGGGAAAGCTGATATTCATCCCTCTGA
GACTCTATATAATTAAATGCGTTTGGGGGATTAGCTAATTGAGAATCCATATAGAGAAATATGGCCGCGC
AGCGACGCCGGTTGAAGAATATGAACAAGGAATAAGATGAACAAGGAAGAAGATGAACAAGCAATAATTT
AATTAATTATTGTTAATAAGCATAAATTATGAAAATAATTTTGATGGTAATGAAAGTATTATAAATAATA
TTTAGGAGAAAATATTGTTAAGGAAATATCTGGTTATGTTTATTTGTTAAGGTATATGGGTTTTTATAGA
AACCCAGGAGCAGCTATGGTAAGAAACCCAGGACTCAAAAAATGCCTCTCAACTTCTCTCATATGTTGCG
GAGTCTGGAGTCCCATTTATACCATAGAAAGCATTGGGGGTATAGCATGGTAATTTCACATCGGACTCCA
TACCGCGGCCATCTATATAATATTACTGATGGCCGCGCGAAGTCCCGGTATGCCTTTTCAGCCGTTGGAT
CTGGAGCCGTACCTTTTTCGCGTTCCCATTTTGCCCCTGGAGTCCCGAGCTATTTACGACCCCCTGCCAC
CGAGTCCCCTTCGTGGAGCGCTCTTCGTCCAACACGTGTCCCAACTTTTGCGCATTTTTGACTACCTGTC
GCGCACTTGAATTAAAGTTGCCCTTTTATTTTCTTCCAATTATTTTGCGGCTGAGTAGTCTAGATAATTG
TGACAACTTAGTGAGCAAGTTGTAGGAGGACCCTATCCGTCTGGGAAAATAATTGGGTTTTCACGTGTAC
CAATGGGAAATAATATGTATAGCCTATTTAATTTAGAAAATTAAATAGTTTTAGTAATTCCTATATAATA
GCGTTTACTAGTCTGGGTAAAATTCGTATAGGAAAAAATATTTATTATTTTTTAAATTTAACCTATTGAA
AATGTACAGTTTAAAGAGTAGACGTGGATCGAATTACATTCAAGCACGTGGAAACTCACGGACCCCATTA
TTCAAACGACATTCCACTGGTAAGCGTTATGGAGGAAGACGACTACAGCCACTGAATGTGAAAAGAGAAG
ATGAACCCAGAATGTCGACCCAACGCATCCACGAGAATCAATATGGGTCGGAATTTACAATGGCCCACAA
CACAGCCATTTCGACCTATATCTCCTATCCTAATCTGGGCAAGACTGAACCCAATCGAACCAGGTCGTAC
ATCAAGCTGAAACGATTGCGTTTCAAGGGCACGGTGAAGATCGAACGAGTTCCTACTGACGTGGCTATGG
ATGGTTCGATTCCCAACACGGAAGGGGTGTTCTCATTGGTCATAGTCGTTGACCGAAAACCTCATTTGAC
TGCATCTGGATGCCTACATACGTTTGACGAACTATTTGGTGCGATAATCCACAGCCATGGAACCCTGTCT
ATAGTTCCCGCGTTGAAGGATCGTTACTACATACGGCATGTAATTAAACGGGTACTGTCCGTCGAGAAAG
ATAACGTCATGGTGGATATTGAAGGATCCACTGCTCTGTCTAATAGGCGTTTTAATTGTTGGGCCAGTTT
TAAAGATCTTGATTTGGATTCATGTAAGGGTGTTTATGACAACATAAACAAGAATGCCCTGTTAGTTTAT
TACTCATGGGTATCGGATACTGTGTCTAAAGCATCCACTTATGTATCGTATGACCTTGATTATATTGGAT
AATCAATAATAACAGGAAAATTTGAATAAGAAAAAATATTATTTAAATATTTTTGGTTGAGGACCATTAC
AACTACTCTTGATACATTCTTGGACCGTTGTCCTAACCAGTTCGTTTAATTGGGCCATAGACATGGTAAT
GTTGGACTCAGCCCTATGGGCCCCTACTATTGATGCCGAGTCACCTGGATCCAGTACAGTGGACCCTAAC
CTGTGCAGCTCTCTGTAAGGTGTCTGTTCGTTATTGGACTGTGAGTCCGCATCTTCGTTAACGGGCCCTA
TGGTACTCCTGGTCGCCCACGACTCCCCTGGCCTTATTTCTATTGGGCCTGGAAGCCCAAATCTGTTCAT
GGATGCGGACCTAATTAGTTTCCTTTCCCATTTACCATAGTCTACATGTGAGAAATCAACGTCTTTAGCG
GAGAACTGTTTGGAAAGGATCTTTACCGTTGGCGCCTTGAACGGAATATCGACGGAATGTTTGGCGGTCG
ATAATTTCAGCTTCCCTTTGAATTTTGCGAAGTGGGTACGCTGTTGAACATTCGTATCAGAAACTCTGTA
ATAGAGTTTCCAAGGGATTGGGTCTTTGAGAGAGAAGAAGGAAGCTGAAAAATAGTGGAGATCTATGTTA
CACCTGATCGGAAAAGTCCACGACGATTGTAATGATTCATTATCAGTCATCCTCTTGTCGTGAATCTCCA
CTATCACTGTACCAGTCGCGTTAATTGGCACCTGCTGCCTGTACTCGATAACGCAATGATCGATCTTCAT
GCAACTGCGACTGAGTCTCGCCGTTAATTGTGCCGCCGTTGACGGAAACTGCAGAACGATCTCAGTTAGG
TCATGGGAAAGCTGATATTCATCCCTCTGAGACTCTATATAATTAAATGCGTTTGGGGGATTAGCTAATT
GAGAATCCATATAGAGAAATATGGCCGCGCAGCGACGCCGGTTGAAGAATATGAACAAGGAATAAGATGA
ACAAGGAAGAAGATGAACAAGCAATAATTTAATTAATTATTGTTAATAAGCATAAATTATGAAAATAATT
TTGATGGTAATGAAAGTATTATAAATAATATTTAGGAGAAAATATTGTTAAGGAAATATCTGGTTATGTT
TATTTGTTAAGGTATATGGGTTTTTATAGAAACCCAGGAGCAGCTATGGTAAGAAACCCAGGACTCAAAA
AATGCCTCTCAACTTCTCTCATATGTTGCGGAGTCTGGAGTCCCATTTATACCATAGAAAGCATTGGGGG
TATAGCATGGTAATTTCACATCGGACTCCATACCGCGGCCATCTATATAATATTACTGATGGCCGCGCGA
AGTCCCGGTATGCCTTTTCAGCCGTTGGATCTGGAGCCGTACCTTTTTCGCGTTCCCATTTTGCCCCTGG
AGTCCCGAGCTATTTACGACCCCCTGCCACCGAGTCCCCTTCGTGGAGCGCTCTTCGTCCAACACGTGTC
CCAACTTTTGCGCATTTTTGACTACCTGTCGCGCACTTGAATTAAAGTTGCCCTTTTATTTTCTTCCAAT
TATTTTGCGGCTGAGTAGTCTAGTGGATCCCCCGGAGCTCCACTTGGGATAGGTTAAGAAAATATGTCTG
GCTTGTAAACGAAAAGAATCGGGGTTTCTAGGCATTTTTTAAATAGTGACCCAGGACTCAAAAACTAGCT
CTCAACTTCTCTCATATGTTGTGGAGTCTGGAGTCCTTTATATATGTTTACGCTATAGAAGGCATTTGGG
GACTCTCCCGGGCCCACCATAGGACTCCATACCGCGGCCATCTATATAATATTACTGATGGCCGCGCGGA
TTTTGGAGCCCCCTTTTGTCGTTAGCGCGACCTTTAATTCAAATTAAAGGTTGCTTTTTTCTATCGTCCG
ATCATTTTGCGCCTGACTAGCCTAGATATTAGCAACAACTTCGCGGCTAAGTTGTTGACCGTCAAGTATA
AATTAATGGGCTTATGGCCTAATGGGTATAGAGCAAAATGGCATGCCTGCAGACTAGTATGCCTAGAGAT
AGAGATCCTTTGGTTGTTGGTAGGGTTATAGGAGATGTGTTGGACCCTTTTACAAGGTCTATTTCACTTA
GGGTCACTTATGCTACTAGGGATGTTAACAATGGGGTTGAGCTTAAACCATCTCAAGTTGTTAACCAACC
AAGGGTTGATATTGGTGGGGATGATCTGAGGACCTTCTACACCTTGGTTATGGTAGATCCTGATGCTCCA
AGTCCAAGTGACCCAAACCTCAGGGAATACTTGCACTGGTTGGTTACTGATATTCCAGCCACAACTGGTG
CAAGCTTTGGTCAAGAGGTGGTCTGCTACGAGAGCCCACGACCAACGGTCGGTATCCATCGTTTCGTGTT
CGTGTTGTTCCGGCAACTTGGAAGGCAAACGGTGTACGCTCCAGGGTGGCGCCAAAACTTCAACACTAGG
GACTTTGCTGAGCTTTACAATCTCGGGTTGCCAGTGGCCGCGGTTTACTTTAACTGCCAGAGGGAGAGTG
GATCCGGTGGCCGTAGGACATGAATTCGCTAGCGTTAACTGGCCATAATCCTGTGTATGCAACGTTGAAA
ATTCGGATCTATTTTTACGATTCGATCATGAATTAATAAAATTTAAATTTTATTGAATGATTTTCTAGTA
CATAACTGACATACGACTTATCAGTTGCGAAACGAACAGCTCTAATTACATTGTTAAGTGAAATTACGCC
TAATTCGTCTAAGTACAACATAACCAACTGTTTAAACCTAATTAAATAAGTCGACCCAGAAGCTGTCAGA
GATGTCGTCCAGACTTGGAAGTTCAGGTAAGCTTTGTGGAGATGCAACGCTCTCCGTAAGTTGTGGTTGA
ATCGGATCTGGACGTGGTATATACGCGTCCTGGTGTATAGCAGATCCTCTACTCCGTATATCTTGAAATA
TAGGGGATTTATTATCTCCCAGATATACACGCCATTCTCTGCCTGACGTGCAGTGATGATTTCCCCTGTG
CGTGAATCCATGACCGGTGCAGCCTATGTGGAAGTATATGGTGCACCCACAGTTTAGATCAATGCGTCGT
CGTCTAATCGCCCTCCTCTTGGCTTGCCTGTGTGCCTTCTTGATAGAGGGGGGCGTCGAGAGTGATGAAG
ATAACATTCTTGAGAGTCCAATGTTTGAGCGACGCATTTTCCGCTTTATCCAGGAAATCTTTATAGCTGG
ATCCCTCGCCTGGATTGCAAAGCACGATTGAAGGGATCCCTCCTTTAATTTGAACTGGTTTCCCGTACTT
GCAATTTGACTGCCAGTCTTTTTGGGCCCCAAGAAGCTCTTTCCAATGCTTTAGCTTTAGGTATTGCGGT
GCTACGTCATCAATGACGTTATAGGCAACATTATTCGAGTACACTCGATTATTGAAGTCCAGGTGTCCAC
TGAGGTAATTATGTGGGCCTAAAGCACGAGCCCACATCGTCTTGCCCGTTCTAGAATCACCTTCCACTAT
GAGACTAACTGGTCTTACAGGCCGCGCAGCGGGACCCATTCCAAAATAATCATCCGCCCATTCTTGCATC
TGTTCAGGAACGTTAGTGAAAGAGGAAAGTGGAAATGGAGGGACCCATTGTTCAGGCGCCTTTTTGAAAA
GGCGTTCCAAGTTCGCTGTAATGTTATGGTAACTCACGATGAACGCCCTTGGATCTCCGGCCCGGATAAT
TGCAAGAGCTTCCGCCAAACTAGGTGCATTGATGGCGTTATAATAGACGTCGTCTTTATTCTTCTTTGTA
CCCCCAGGCACTTTGAACTGTCCGGATTCACAACAATCGCCGTCTTTGGTGATGTAATTCTTGACGGCGT
TGGCGTCTTTGGCTGCTTGTATGTTTGGGTGAAAATTGGTCGACCTTCTGGGGTGAGTAAGGTCGAAAAA
TCTCTTATTCTTGATGTTGGACTTTCCAGAGAGTTGGATGAGACAGTGAAGGTGTGGGAATCCGTCCGAG
TGCTCCTCTCTGGCAACTCGAATATATGTTGGTTTGACGACTGACCATGATAAGGTTTGAAGCATTTGAA
GAGCTTCATTTTTTGGGATATCGCACTTGGGATAGGTTAAGAAAATATGTCTGGCTTGTAAACGAAAAGA
ATCGGGGTTTCTAGGCATTTTTTAAATAGTGACCCAGGACTCAAAAACTAGCTCTCAACTTCTCTCATAT
GTTGTGGAGTCTGGAGTCCTTTATATATGTTTACGCTATAGAAGGCATTTGGGGACTCTCCCGGGCCCAC
CATAGGACTCCATACCGCGGCCATCTATATAATATTACTGATGGCCGCGCGGATTTTGGAGCCCCCTTTT
GTCGTTAGCGCGACCTTTAATTCAAATTAAAGGTTGCTTTTTTCTATCGTCCAATCATTTTGCGCCTGAC
TAGCCTAGATATTAGCAACAACTTCGCGACTAAGTTGTTGACCGTCAAGTATAAATTAATGGGCTTATGG
CCCAATGGGTATAGAGCAAAATGCCCAAGCGTGATGCCCCGTGGCGCTTATTAGCGGGTACGTCTAAGGT
AAGTCGAAATGCCAACTACTCTCCCTTGAGAGTATTGGGCCCTAAAGTTAATAAGGGACCTCGAGGGGGG
GCCCGGTACCCGGGGATCCTCTAGAGTCGACCTGCAGGCATGCAAGCTTGGCACTGGCCGTCGTTTTACA
ACGTCGTGACTGGGAAAACCCTGGCGTTACCCAACTTAATCGCCTTGCAGCACATCCCCCTTTCGCCAGC
TGGCGTAATAGCGAAGAGGCCCGCACCGATCGCCCTTCCCAACAGTTGCGCAGCCTGAATGGCGAATGCT
AGAGCAGCTTGAGCTTGGATCAGATTGTCGTTTCCCGCCTTCAGTTTAAACTATCAGTGTTTGACAGGAT
ATATTGGCGGGTAAACCTAAGAGAAAAGAGCGTTTATTAGAATAATCGGATATTTAAAAGGGCGTGAAAA
GGTTTATCCGTTCGTCCATTTGTATGTGCATGCCAACCACAGGGTTCCCCTCGGGATCAAAGTACTTTGA
TCCAACCCCTCCGCTGCTATAGTGCAGTCGGCTTCTGACGTTCAGTGCAGCCGTCTTCTGAAAACGACAT
GTCGCACAAGTCCTAAGTTACGCGACAGGCTGCCGCCCTGCCCTTTTCCTGGCGTTTTCTTGTCGCGTGT
TTTAGTCGCATAAAGTAGAATACTTGCGACTAGAACCGGAGACATTACGCCATGAACAAGAGCGCCGCCG
CTGGCCTGCTGGGCTATGCCCGCGTCAGCACCGACGACCAGGACTTGACCAACCAACGGGCCGAACTGCA
CGCGGCCGGCTGCACCAAGCTGTTTTCCGAGAAGATCACCGGCACCAGGCGCGACCGCCCGGAGCTGGCC
AGGATGCTTGACCACCTACGCCCTGGCGACGTTGTGACAGTGACCAGGCTAGACCGCCTGGCCCGCAGCA
CCCGCGACCTACTGGACATTGCCGAGCGCATCCAGGAGGCCGGCGCGGGCCTGCGTAGCCTGGCAGAGCC
GTGGGCCGACACCACCACGCCGGCCGGCCGCATGGTGTTGACCGTGTTCGCCGGCATTGCCGAGTTCGAG
CGTTCCCTAATCATCGACCGCACCCGGAGCGGGCGCGAGGCCGCCAAGGCCCGAGGCGTGAAGTTTGGCC
CCCGCCCTACCCTCACCCCGGCACAGATCGCGCACGCCCGCGAGCTGATCGACCAGGAAGGCCGCACCGT
GAAAGAGGCGGCTGCACTGCTTGGCGTGCATCGCTCGACCCTGTACCGCGCACTTGAGCGCAGCGAGGAA
GTGACGCCCACCGAGGCCAGGCGGCGCGGTGCCTTCCGTGAGGACGCATTGACCGAGGCCGACGCCCTGG
CGGCCGCCGAGAATGAACGCCAAGAGGAACAAGCATGAAACCGCACCAGGACGGCCAGGACGAACCGTTT
TTCATTACCGAAGAGATCGAGGCGGAGATGATCGCGGCCGGGTACGTGTTCGAGCCGCCCGCGCACGTCT
CAACCGTGCGGCTGCATGAAATCCTGGCCGGTTTGTCTGATGCCAAGCTGGCGGCCTGGCCGGCCAGCTT
GGCCGCTGAAGAAACCGAGCGCCGCCGTCTAAAAAGGTGATGTGTATTTGAGTAAAACAGCTTGCGTCAT
GCGGTCGCTGCGTATATGATGCGATGAGTAAATAAACAAATACGCAAGGGGAACGCATGAAGGTTATCGC
TGTACTTAACCAGAAAGGCGGGTCAGGCAAGACGACCATCGCAACCCATCTAGCCCGCGCCCTGCAACTC
GCCGGGGCCGATGTTCTGTTAGTCGATTCCGATCCCCAGGGCAGTGCCCGCGATTGGGCGGCCGTGCGGG
AAGATCAACCGCTAACCGTTGTCGGCATCGACCGCCCGACGATTGACCGCGACGTGAAGGCCATCGGCCG
GCGCGACTTCGTAGTGATCGACGGAGCGCCCCAGGCGGCGGACTTGGCTGTGTCCGCGATCAAGGCAGCC
GACTTCGTGCTGATTCCGGTGCAGCCAAGCCCTTACGACATATGGGCCACCGCCGACCTGGTGGAGCTGG
TTAAGCAGCGCATTGAGGTCACGGATGGAAGGCTACAAGCGGCCTTTGTCGTGTCGCGGGCGATCAAAGG
CACGCGCATCGGCGGTGAGGTTGCCGAGGCGCTGGCCGGGTACGAGCTGCCCATTCTTGAGTCCCGTATC
ACGCAGCGCGTGAGCTACCCAGGCACTGCCGCCGCCGGCACAACCGTTCTTGAATCAGAACCCGAGGGCG
ACGCTGCCCGCGAGGTCCAGGCGCTGGCCGCTGAAATTAAATCAAAACTCATTTGAGTTAATGAGGTAAA
GAGAAAATGAGCAAAAGCACAAACACGCTAAGTGCCGGCCGTCCGAGCGCACGCAGCAGCAAGGCTGCAA
CGTTGGCCAGCCTGGCAGACACGCCAGCCATGAAGCGGGTCAACTTTCAGTTGCCGGCGGAGGATCACAC
CAAGCTGAAGATGTACGCGGTACGCCAAGGCAAGACCATTACCGAGCTGCTATCTGAATACATCGCGCAG
CTACCAGAGTAAATGAGCAAATGAATAAATGAGTAGATGAATTTTAGCGGCTAAAGGAGGCGGCATGGAA
AATCAAGAACAACCAGGCACCGACGCCGTGGAATGCCCCATGTGTGGAGGAACGGGCGGTTGGCCAGGCG
TAAGCGGCTGGGTTGCCTGCCGGCCCTGCAATGGCACTGGAACCCCCAAGCCCGAGGAATCGGCGTGAGC
GGTCGCAAACCATCCGGCCCGGTACAAATCGGCGCGGCGCTGGGTGATGACCTGGTGGAGAAGTTGAAGG
CCGCGCAGGCCGCCCAGCGGCAACGCATCGAGGCAGAAGCACGCCCCGGTGAATCGTGGCAAGCGGCCGC
TGATCGAATCCGCAAAGAATCCCGGCAACCGCCGGCAGCCGGTGCGCCGTCGATTAGGAAGCCGCCCAAG
GGCGACGAGCAACCAGATTTTTTCGTTCCGATGCTCTATGACGTGGGCACCCGCGATAGTCGCAGCATCA
TGGACGTGGCCGTTTTCCGTCTGTCGAAGCGTGACCGACGAGCTGGCGAGGTGATCCGCTACGAGCTTCC
AGACGGGCACGTAGAGGTTTCCGCAGGGCCGGCCGGCATGGCCAGTGTGTGGGATTACGACCTGGTACTG
ATGGCGGTTTCCCATCTAACCGAATCCATGAACCGATACCGGGAAGGGAAGGGAGACAAGCCCGGCCGCG
TGTTCCGTCCACACGTTGCGGACGTACTCAAGTTCTGCCGGCGAGCCGATGGCGGAAAGCAGAAAGACGA
CCTGGTAGAAACCTGCATTCGGTTAAACACCACGCACGTTGCCATGCAGCGTACGAAGAAGGCCAAGAAC
GGCCGCCTGGTGACGGTATCCGAGGGTGAAGCCTTGATTAGCCGCTACAAGATCGTAAAGAGCGAAACCG
GGCGGCCGGAGTACATCGAGATCGAGCTAGCTGATTGGATGTACCGCGAGATCACAGAAGGCAAGAACCC
GGACGTGCTGACGGTTCACCCCGATTACTTTTTGATCGATCCCGGCATCGGCCGTTTTCTCTACCGCCTG
GCACGCCGCGCCGCAGGCAAGGCAGAAGCCAGATGGTTGTTCAAGACGATCTACGAACGCAGTGGCAGCG
CCGGAGAGTTCAAGAAGTTCTGTTTCACCGTGCGCAAGCTGATCGGGTCAAATGACCTGCCGGAGTACGA
TTTGAAGGAGGAGGCGGGGCAGGCTGGCCCGATCCTAGTCATGCGCTACCGCAACCTGATCGAGGGCGAA
GCATCCGCCGGTTCCTAATGTACGGAGCAGATGCTAGGGCAAATTGCCCTAGCAGGGGAAAAAGGTCGAA
AAGGTGTCTTTCCTGTGGATAGCACGTACATTGGGAACCCAAAGCCGTACATTGGGAACCGGAACCCGTA
CATTGGGAACCCAAAGCCGTACATTGGGAACCGGTCACACATGTAAGTGACTGATATAAAAGAGAAAAAA
GGCGATTTTTCCGCCTAAAACTCTTTAAAACTTATTAAAACTCTTAAAACCCGCCTGGCCTGTGCATAAC
TGTCTGGCCAGCGCACAGCCGAAGAGCTGCAAAAAGCGCCTACCCTTCGGTCGCTGCGCTCCCTACGCCC
CGCCGCTTCGCGTCGGCCTATCGCGGCCGCTGGCCGCTCAAAAATGGCTGGCCTACGGCCAGGCAATCTA
CCAGGGCGCGGACAAGCCGCGCCGTCGCCACTCGACCGCCGGCGCCCACATCAAGGCACCCTGCCTCGCG
CGTTTCGGTGATGACGGTGAAAACCTCTGACACATGCAGCTCCCGGAGACGGTCACAGCTTGTCTGTAAG
CGGATGCCGGGAGCAGACAAGCCCGTCAGGGCGCGTCAGCGGGTGTTGGCGGGTGTCGGGGCGCAGCCAT
GACCCAGTCACGTAGCGATAGCGGAGTGTATACTGGCTTAACTATGCGGCATCAGAGCAGATTGTACTGA
GAGTGCACCATATGCGGTGTGAAATACCGCACAGATGCGTAAGGAGAAAATACCGCATCAGGCGCTCTTC
CGCTTCCTCGCTCACTGACTCGCTGCGCTCGGTCGTTCGGCTGCGGCGAGCGGTATCAGCTCACTCAAAG
GCGGTAATACGGTTATCCACAGAATCAGGGGATAACGCAGGAAAGAACATGTGAGCAAAAGGCCAGCAAA
AGGCCAGGAACCGTAAAAAGGCCGCGTTGCTGGCGTTTTTCCATAGGCTCCGCCCCCCTGACGAGCATCA
CAAAAATCGACGCTCAAGTCAGAGGTGGCGAAACCCGACAGGACTATAAAGATACCAGGCGTTTCCCCCT
GGAAGCTCCCTCGTGCGCTCTCCTGTTCCGACCCTGCCGCTTACCGGATACCTGTCCGCCTTTCTCCCTT
CGGGAAGCGTGGCGCTTTCTCATAGCTCACGCTGTAGGTATCTCAGTTCGGTGTAGGTCGTTCGCTCCAA
GCTGGGCTGTGTGCACGAACCCCCCGTTCAGCCCGACCGCTGCGCCTTATCCGGTAACTATCGTCTTGAG
TCCAACCCGGTAAGACACGACTTATCGCCACTGGCAGCAGCCACTGGTAACAGGATTAGCAGAGCGAGGT
ATGTAGGCGGTGCTACAGAGTTCTTGAAGTGGTGGCCTAACTACGGCTACACTAGAAGGACAGTATTTGG
TATCTGCGCTCTGCTGAAGCCAGTTACCTTCGGAAAAAGAGTTGGTAGCTCTTGATCCGGCAAACAAACC
ACCGCTGGTAGCGGTGGTTTTTTTGTTTGCAAGCAGCAGATTACGCGCAGAAAAAAAGGATCTCAAGAAG
ATCCTTTGATCTTTTCTACGGGGTCTGACGCTCAGTGGAACGAAAACTCACGTTAAGGGATTTTGGTCAT
GCATTCTAGGTACTAAAACAATTCATCCAGTAAAATATAATATTTTATTTTCTCCCAATCAGGCTTGATC
CCCAGTAAGTCAAAAAATAGCTCGACATACTGTTCTTCCCCGATATCCTCCCTGATCGACCGGACGCAGA
AGGCAATGTCATACCACTTGTCCGCCCTGCCGCTTCTCCCAAGATCAATAAAGCCACTTACTTTGCCATC
TTTCACAAAGATGTTGCTGTCTCCCAGGTCGCCGTGGGAAAAGACAAGTTCCTCTTCGGGCTTTTCCGTC
TTTAAAAAATCATACAGCTCGCGCGGATCTTTAAATGGAGTGTCTTCTTCCCAGTTTTCGCAATCCACAT
CGGCCAGATCGTTATTCAGTAAGTAATCCAATTCGGCTAAGCGGCTGTCTAAGCTATTCGTATAGGGACA
ATCCGATATGTCGATGGAGTGAAAGAGCCTGATGCACTCCGCATACAGCTCGATAATCTTTTCAGGGCTT
TGTTCATCTTCATACTCTTCCGAGCAAAGGACGCCATCGGCCTCACTCATGAGCAGATTGCTCCAGCCAT
CATGCCGTTCAAAGTGCAGGACCTTTGGAACAGGCAGCTTTCCTTCCAGCCATAGCATCATGTCCTTTTC
CCGTTCCACATCATAGGTGGTCCCTTTATACCGGCTGTCCGTCATTTTTAAATATAGGTTTTCATTTTCT
CCCACCAGCTTATATACCTTAGCAGGAGACATTCCTTCCGTATCTTTTACGCAGCGGTATTTTTCGATCA
GTTTTTTCAATTCCGGTGATATTCTCATTTTAGCCATTTATTATTTCCTTCCTCTTTTCTACAGTATTTA
AAGATACCCCAAGAAGCTAATTATAACAAGACGAACTCCAATTCACTGTTCCTTGCATTCTAAAACCTTA
AATACCAGAAAACAGCTTTTTCAAAGTTGTTTTCAAAGTTGGCGTATAACATAGTATCGACGGAGCCGAT
TTTGAAACCGCGGTGATCACAGGCAGCAACGCTCTGTCATCGTTACAATCAACATGCTACCCTCCGCGAG
ATCATCCGTGTTTCAAACCCGGCAGCTTAGTTGCCGTTCTTCCGAATAGCATCGGTAACATGAGCAAAGT
CTGCCGCCTTACAACGGCTCTCCCGCTGACGCCGTCCCGGACTGATGGGCTGCCTGTATCGAGTGGTGAT
TTTGTGCCGAGCTGCCGGTCGGGGAGCTGTTGGCTGGCTGGTGGCAGGATATATTGTGGTGTAAACAAAT
TGACGCTTAGACAACTTAATAACACATTGCGGACGTTTTTAATGTACTGAATTAACGCCGAATTAATTCG
GGGATAGCCCTTTGGTCTTCTGAGACTGTATCTTTGATATTCTTGGAGTAGACGAGAGTGTCGTGCTCCA
CCATGTTGGCAAGCTGCTCTAGCCAATACGCAAACCGCCTCTCCCCGCGCGTTGGCCGATTCATTAATGC
AGCTGGCACGACAGGTTTCCCGACTGGAAAGCGGGCAGTGAGCGCAACGCAATTAATGTGAGTTAGCTCA
CTCATTAGGCACCCCAGGCTTTACACTTTATGCTTCCGGCTCGTATGTTGTGTGGAATTGTGAGCGGATA
ACAATTTCACACAGGAAACAGCTATGACATGATTACG
Features (pLannotate 1.2.2; 25 found; start..end, strand, type, name):
    982..1749    +  CDS            NSP_ABMVW: Experimental evidence at protein level: Swiss-Prot protein existence level 1. Binds to the genomic viral ssDNA, shuttles it into and out of the cell nucleus. Begomoviruses use 2 proteins to transport their DNA from cell to cell. The nuclear shuttle protein (NSP) shuttles it between nucleus and cytoplasm and the movement protein (MP) probably transports the DNA-NSP complex to the cell periphery and facilitates movement across the cell wall. From Abutilon mosaic virus (isolate West India) (AbMV).
   1792..2670    -  CDS            MVP_ABMVW: Experimental evidence at protein level: Swiss-Prot protein existence level 1. Transports viral genome to neighboring plant cells directly through plasmosdesmata, without any budding. The movement protein allows efficient cell to cell propagation, by bypassing the host cell wall barrier. Begomovirus genome is shuttled out of nucleus by Nuclear shuttle protein (NSP) and the movement protein transports the DNA-NSP complex to cell plasmodesmata and facilitates further movement across the cell wall. From Abutilon mosaic virus (isolate West India) (AbMV).
   3333..3395    -  CDS            REP_SLCV (fragment): Protein inferred from homology: Swiss-Prot protein existence level 3. Essential for the replication of viral ssDNA. The closed circular ssDNA genome is first converted to a superhelical dsDNA. Rep binds a specific region at the genome origin of replication. It introduces an endonucleolytic nick within the conserved sequence 5'- TAATATTAC-3' in the intergenic region of the genome present in all geminiviruses, thereby initiating the rolling circle replication (RCR). Following cleavage, binds covalently to the 5'-phosphate of DNA as a tyrosyl ester. The cleavage gives rise to a free 3'-OH that se
   3775..4287    +  CDS            HD3A: HD3A_ORYSJ - Experimental evidence at protein level: Swiss-Prot protein existence level 1. Probable mobile flower-promoting signal (florigen) that moves from the leaf to the shoot apical meristem (SAM) and induces flowering. Promotes the transition from vegetative growth to flowering downstream of HD1 and EHD1 under short day (SD) conditions. Acts upstream of MADS14 and MADS15. From Oryza sativa subsp. japonica (Rice).
   4317..4373    +  CDS            CAPSD_ABMVW (fragment): Experimental evidence at protein level: Swiss-Prot protein existence level 1. Encapsidates the viral DNA into characteristic twinned ('geminate') particles. Binds the genomic viral ssDNA and shuttles it into and out of the cell nucleus. The CP of bipartite geminiviruses is not required for cell-to-cell or systemic movement. From Abutilon mosaic virus (isolate West India) (AbMV).
   4376..4771    -  CDS            REN_TGMVY: Experimental evidence at protein level: Swiss-Prot protein existence level 1. Increases viral DNA accumulation. Enhances infectivity and symptom expression (By similarity). From Tomato golden mosaic virus (strain Yellow vein) (TGMV).
   4849..5898    -  CDS            REP_BGYMJ: Experimental evidence at protein level: Swiss-Prot protein existence level 1. Essential for the replication of viral ssDNA. The closed circular ssDNA genome is first converted to a superhelical dsDNA. Rep binds a specific region at the genome origin of replication. It introduces an endonucleolytic nick within the conserved sequence 5'- TAATATTAC-3' in the intergenic region of the genome present in all geminiviruses, thereby initiating the rolling circle replication (RCR). Following cleavage, binds covalently to the 5'-phosphate of DNA as a tyrosyl ester. The cleavage gives rise to a free 3'-OH
   6251..6355    +  CDS            CAPSD_ABMVW (fragment): Experimental evidence at protein level: Swiss-Prot protein existence level 1. Encapsidates the viral DNA into characteristic twinned ('geminate') particles. Binds the genomic viral ssDNA and shuttles it into and out of the cell nucleus. The CP of bipartite geminiviruses is not required for cell-to-cell or systemic movement. From Abutilon mosaic virus (isolate West India) (AbMV).
   6374..6419    +  misc_feature   MCS (fragment): pUC18/19 multiple cloning site
   6422..6576    +  CDS            lacZα (fragment): LacZα fragment of β-galactosidase; lacZ fragment
   6642..6666    +  misc_feature   RB T-DNA repeat: right border repeat from nopaline C58 T-DNA
   7006..7407    +  CDS            Y4CG_SINFN (fragment): Protein inferred from homology: Swiss-Prot protein existence level 3. From Sinorhizobium fredii (strain NBRC 101917 / NGR234).
   7967..8596    +  CDS            pVS1 StaA: stability protein from the Pseudomonas plasmid pVS1 (Heeb et al., 2000)
   9025..10098   +  CDS            pVS1 RepA: replication protein from the Pseudomonas plasmid pVS1 (Heeb et al., 2000)
  10164..10358   +  rep_origin     pVS1 oriV: origin of replication for the Pseudomonas plasmid pVS1 (Heeb et al., 2000)
  10561..10600   +  CDS            rop (fragment): Rop protein, which maintains plasmids at low copy number; rop
  10702..10842   +  misc_feature   bom: basis of mobility region from pBR322
  11028..11616   -  rep_origin     ori: high-copy-number ColE1/pMB1/pBR322/pUC origin of replication
  11703..12497   -  CDS            KanR: aminoglycoside phosphotransferase; aphA-3; confers resistance to kanamycin
  12922..12946   +  misc_feature   LB T-DNA repeat: left border repeat from nopaline C58 T-DNA
  13024..13097   -  promoter       CaMV 35S promoter (enhanced) (fragment): cauliflower mosaic virus 35S promoter with a duplicated enhancer region
  13113..13201   +  CDS            lacI (fragment): lac repressor; lacI; The lac repressor binds to the lac operator to inhibit transcription in E. coli. This inhibition can be relieved by adding lactose or isopropyl-β-D-thiogalactopyranoside (IPTG).
  13214..13235   +  protein_bind   CAP binding site: CAP binding activates transcription in the presence of cAMP. E. coli catabolite activator protein
  13250..13280   +  promoter       lac promoter: promoter for the E. coli lac operon
  13284..13306   +  protein_bind   lac operator (fragment): The lac repressor binds to the lac operator to inhibit transcription in E. coli. This inhibition can be relieved by adding lactose or isopropyl-β-D-thiogalactopyranoside (IPTG). lac repressor encoded by lacI
