[The description below was written by a language model from this plasmid's Addgene catalogue record and pLannotate feature annotations shown in this document.]
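Description:
pVO-SFT is a 13.3 kb Agrobacterium binary plasmid for virus-mediated overexpression (VOX) in plants, built on pJRT.Agro.CLCrVA.008, a backbone whose name points to the A component of cotton leaf crumple virus, a bipartite begomovirus. It is propagated in E. coli from a high-copy ColE1/pUC-type origin (with a pBR322 bom site) and in Agrobacterium through the pVS1 replicon (oriV, RepA, StaA). Selection is by kanamycin resistance (aphA-3). Nopaline-type left and right T-DNA border repeats delimit the region transferred into plant cells. Remnants of a pUC-style lac promoter/lacZα cloning region and a short 35S promoter fragment also lie near the borders.

Between the borders, the annotation identifies begomoviral genes by homology to related viruses. These include a nuclear shuttle protein and a movement protein, which are typical DNA-B functions for nuclear export and cell-to-cell spread. They also include Rep and the replication enhancer REN, which are DNA-A functions that drive rolling-circle replication. Carrying both sets on one T-DNA fits the "all-in-one" description, since a single agroinfiltrated plasmid can launch a replicating, systemically moving viral replicon.

The payload is GhSFT from upland cotton (Gossypium hirsutum). The software annotates it as a homolog of rice Hd3a, an FT-like florigen that promotes the transition to flowering. This coding sequence is flanked by short coat protein fragments, which suggests it replaces most of the coat protein gene, one that bipartite geminiviruses do not need for movement. The record does not explicitly name the promoter driving the insert. The recorded use is transient overexpression of GhSFT in plants without stable transformation.
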