Addgene plasmid #234901: pVO-SFT
Purpose: This all-in-one vector is used to overexpress the GhSFT gene via virus-mediated overexpression (VOX)
Depositing lab: Guoli Song. Depositing organization: Institute of Cotton Research (ICR), CAAS. Publication: An all-in-one plant virus-based vector toolkit for streamlined gene silencing, overexpression, and genome editing. Hao Y, Yuan Z, Li Y, Zuo D, Cheng H, Wang Q, Zhang Y, Lv L, Liu J, Song G. Plant Commun. 2025 May 19:101379. doi: 10.1016/j.xplc.2025.101379. PubMed 40394900.
Backbone
  Vector backbone: pJRT.Agro.CLCrVA.008
  Backbone manufacturer: Tuttle et al Plant Methods. 2012 Aug 1;8(1):27. doi: 10.1186/1746-4811-8-27.
  Vector type: Plant Expression
Growth in bacteria
  Bacterial resistance: Kanamycin, 50 μg/mL
  Growth temperature: 37°C
  Growth strain: DH5alpha
  Copy number: High Copy
Gene/Insert
  Gene/Insert name: GhSFT
  Species: G. hirsutum (cotton)
  Cloning method: Other
Terms and licenses: Academic/Nonprofit Terms; Industry Terms: Not Available to Industry
How to cite: pVO-SFT was a gift from Guoli Song (Addgene plasmid # 234901 ; http://n2t.net/addgene:234901 ; RRID:Addgene_234901)
